>Addgene plasmid #130270 | G30, Cdc20-mCherry-AID tagging | addgene full sequence | sequence record 255828 | Addgene NGS Result
AGCACTAAGCTGGTGTCCATATTCGCCAAATATTCTAGCCTCTGGAGGCGGACAAACAGATAAACACATC
CATTTTTGGAACAGTATCACAGGTGCACGAGTTGGCTCAATCAATACCGGATCCCAGGTGAGCTCTTTAC
ATTGGGGCCAAAGTCATACGTCAACCAATGGTGGTATGATGAATAAAGAGATTGTTGCCACAGGAGGTAA
TCCAGAGAATGCAATCTCTGTTTATAATTATGAAACAAAATTCAAAGTTGCAGAAGTAGTTCATGCTCAT
GAAGCAAGAATATGCTGTTCTCAATTGTCCCCTGACGGAACCACATTGGCCACAGTGGGAGGAGATGAAA
ACTTAAAATTTTATAAGATATTTGATCCAAGATGTACAGGAAGATCGAGAGAAGACGGATTGATGGATGG
TATGCTAGGACTTATTGGCAAGGAAGGTTGTCGAACAAATGATAAGGAGAATCGTTCCAAAAATTCGAGT
GAGATTCATACAAGGAGGCCCTCTAGTACCAGCCAATATTTGATCAGGATGGTGAGCAAGGGCGAGGAGG
ATAACATGGCCATCATCAAGGAGTTCATGCGCTTCAAGGTGCACATGGAGGGCTCCGTGAACGGCCACGA
GTTCGAGATCGAGGGCGAGGGCGAGGGCCGCCCCTACGAGGGCACCCAGACCGCCAAGCTGAAGGTGACC
AAGGGTGGCCCCCTGCCCTTCGCCTGGGACATCCTGTCCCCTCAGTTCATGTACGGCTCCAAGGCCTACG
TGAAGCACCCCGCCGACATCCCCGACTACTTGAAGCTGTCCTTCCCCGAGGGCTTCAAGTGGGAGCGCGT
GATGAACTTCGAGGACGGCGGCGTGGTGACCGTGACCCAGGACTCCTCCCTGCAGGACGGCGAGTTCATC
TACAAGGTGAAGCTGCGCGGCACCAACTTCCCCTCCGACGGCCCCGTAATGCAGAAGAAGACCATGGGCT
GGGAGGCCTCCTCCGAGCGGATGTACCCCGAGGACGGCGCCCTGAAGGGCGAGATCAAGCAGAGGCTGAA
GCTGAAGGACGGCGGCCACTACGACGCTGAGGTCAAGACCACCTACAAGGCCAAGAAGCCCGTGCAGCTG
CCCGGCGCCTACAACGTCAACATCAAGTTGGACATCACCTCCCACAACGAGGACTACACCATCGTGGAAC
AGTACGAACGCGCCGAGGGCCGCCACTCCACCGGCGGCATGGACGAGCTGTACAAGGTCGACGGTGCAGG
CGCCGGGGCTGGTGCTGGGGCAGGTACCCCTAAAGATCCAGCCAAACCTCCGGCCAAGGCACAAGTTGTG
GGATGGCCACCGGTGAGATCATACCGGAAGAACGTGATGGTTTCCTGCCAAAAATCAAGCGGTGGCCCGG
AGGCGGCGGCGTTCGTGAAGGTATCACCCGGGTAACTCGAGTAAGCTTGGTACCGCGGCTAGCTAAGATC
CGCTCTAACCGAAAAGGAAGGAGTTAGACAACCTGAAGTCTAGGTCCCTATTTATTTTTTTATAGTTATG
TTAGTATTAAGAACGTTATTTATATTTCAAATTTTTCTTTTTTTTCTGTACAGACGCGTGTACGCATGTA
ACATTATACTGAAAACCTTGCTTGAGAAGGTTTTGGGACGCTCGAAGATCCAGCTCAGCGTACGTCGACA
CTGGATGGCGGCGTTAGTATCGAATCGACAGCAGTATAGCGACCAGCATTCACATACGATTGACGCATGA
TATTACTTTCTGCGCACTTAACTTCGCATCTGGGCAGATGATGTCGAGGCGAAAAAAAATATAAATCACG
CTAACATTTGATTAAAATAGAACAACTACAATATAAAAAAACTATACAAATGACAAGTTCTTGAAAACAA
GAATCTTTTTATTGTCAGTACTGATTAGGGGCAGGGCATGCTCATGTAGAGCGCCTGCTCGCCGTCCGAG
GCGGTGCCGTCGTACAGGGCGGTGTCCAGGCCGCAGAGGGTGAACCCCATCCGCCGGTACGCGTGGATCG
CCGGTGCGTTGACGTTGGTGACCTCCAGCCAGAGGTGCCCGGCGCCCCGCTCGCGGGCGAACTCCGTCGC
GAGCCCCATCAACGCGCGCCCGACCCCGTGCCCCCGGTGCTCCGGGGCGACCTCGATGTCCTCGACGGTC
AGCCGGCGGTTCCAGCCGGAGTACGAGACGACCACGAAGCCCGCCAGGTCGCCGTCGTCCCCGTACGCGA
CGAACGTCCGGGAGTCCGGGTCGCCGTCCTCCCCGTCGTCCGATTCGTCGTCCGATTCGTCGTCGGGGAA
CACCTTGGTCAGGGGCGGGTCCACCGGCACCTCCCGCAGGGTGAAGCCGTCCCCGGTGGCGGTGACGCGG
AAGACGGTGTCGGTGGTGAAGGACCCATCCAGTGCCTCGATGGCCTCGGCGTCCCCCGGGACACTGGTGC
GGTACCGGTAAGCCGTGTCGTCAAGAGTGGTACCCATGGTTGTTTATGTTCGGATGTGATGTGAGAACTG
TATCCTAGCAAGATTTTAAAAGGAAGTATATGAAAGAAGAACCTCAGTGGCAAATCCTAACCTTTTATAT
TTCTCTACAGGGGCGCGGCGTGGGGACAATTCAACGCGTCTGTGAGGGGAGCGTTTCCCTGCTCGCAGGT
CTGCAGCGAGGAGCCGTAATTTTTGCTTCGCGCCGTGCGGCCATCAAAATGTATGGATGCAAATGATTAT
ACATGGGGATGTATGGGCTAAATGTACGGGCGACAGTCACATCATGCCCCTGAGCTGCGCACGTCAAGAC
TGTCAAGGAGGGTATTCTGGGCCTCCATGTCGCTGGCCGGGTGACCCGGCGGGGACAAGGCAAGCTGTTC
ATGTCAAGGCATATAATGAAATTTCCATACACGCATACATAATGTATAAACATAAATGTATTCAAGAAGC
TTAAGAAATAAAAGTAATGAACCTTGAGAATACATCAAGATATAACTCATCACATGTTAAAGAACCCACA
CACCACACGCGCGAGAACTGGGAGGGAGAGAAATTTAGCAAATAACAAAATTTAGGCCTTGGAAGAAACC
ATAGCAATGCAATAATCGTTATTAACATAATATCTACATTGAGAACTTCTTGGGCTAGTGGTTTTGCTGC
AAACTGGAAAATTGTATCAATCTTTTAACGTTAGCTAAACATCTTCTGCTGTGTTAGCATTAGGAGGAAG
CGAAAAGGAAAATACATAATGAAACCGACACAGGATTCACAAGAAAAGGTTTCTATTGAACAGCAGTTAG
CTGTAGAATCGATAAGGAAGTTTTTGAACTCGAAAACATCTTATGACGTGTTGCCTGTTTCTTACCGTTT
AATTGTCTTGGACACCTCGTTGTTAGTGAAGAAATCACTGAATGTTCTTTTGCAAAATAGCATTGTCTCT
GCGCCATTATGGTAATAGTGGACTCTTGTTCCAAACTGGAACAACACTCAACTCTATCTCGGGCTATTCT
TTTGATTTATAAGGGATTTTGCCGATTTCGGTCTATTGGTTAAAAAATGAGCTGATTTAACAAAAATTTA
ACGCGAATTTTAACAAAATATTAACGTTTACAATTTTATGGTGCACTCTCAGTACAATCTGCTCTGATGC
CGCATAGTTAAGCCAGCCCCGACACCCGCCAACACCCGCTGACGCGCCCTGACGGGCTTGTCTGCTCCCG
GCATCCGCTTACAGACAAGCTGTGACCGTCTCCGGGAGCTGCATGTGTCAGAGGTTTTCACCGTCATCAC
CGAAACGCGCGAGACGAAAGGGCCTCGTGATACGCCTATTTTTATAGGTTAATGTCATGATAATAATGGT
TTCTTAGACGTCAGGTGGCACTTTTCGGGGAAATGTGCGCGGAACCCCTATTTGTTTATTTTTCTAAATA
CATTCAAATATGTATCCGCTCATGAGACAATAACCCTGATAAATGCTTCAATAATATTGAAAAAGGAAGA
GTATGAGTATTCAACATTTCCGTGTCGCCCTTATTCCCTTTTTTGCGGCATTTTGCCTTCCTGTTTTTGC
TCACCCAGAAACGCTGGTGAAAGTAAAAGATGCTGAAGATCAGTTGGGTGCACGAGTGGGTTACATCGAA
CTGGATCTCAACAGCGGTAAGATCCTTGAGAGTTTTCGCCCCGAAGAACGTTTTCCAATGATGAGCACTT
TTAAAGTTCTGCTATGTGGCGCGGTATTATCCCGTATTGACGCCGGGCAAGAGCAACTCGGTCGCCGCAT
ACACTATTCTCAGAATGACTTGGTTGAGTACTCACCAGTCACAGAAAAGCATCTTACGGATGGCATGACA
GTAAGAGAATTATGCAGTGCTGCCATAACCATGAGTGATAACACTGCGGCCAACTTACTTCTGACAACGA
TCGGAGGACCGAAGGAGCTAACCGCTTTTTTGCACAACATGGGGGATCATGTAACTCGCCTTGATCGTTG
GGAACCGGAGCTGAATGAAGCCATACCAAACGACGAGCGTGACACCACGATGCCTGTAGCAATGGCAACA
ACGTTGCGCAAACTATTAACTGGCGAACTACTTACTCTAGCTTCCCGGCAACAATTAATAGACTGGATGG
AGGCGGATAAAGTTGCAGGACCACTTCTGCGCTCGGCCCTTCCGGCTGGCTGGTTTATTGCTGATAAATC
TGGAGCCGGTGAGCGTGGGTCTCGCGGTATCATTGCAGCACTGGGGCCAGATGGTAAGCCCTCCCGTATC
GTAGTTATCTACACGACGGGGAGTCAGGCAACTATGGATGAACGAAATAGACAGATCGCTGAGATAGGTG
CCTCACTGATTAAGCATTGGTAACTGTCAGACCAAGTTTACTCATATATACTTTAGATTGATTTAAAACT
TCATTTTTAATTTAAAAGGATCTAGGTGAAGATCCTTTTTGATAATCTCATGACCAAAATCCCTTAACGT
GAGTTTTCGTTCCACTGAGCGTCAGACCCCGTAGAAAAGATCAAAGGATCTTCTTGAGATCCTTTTTTTC
TGCGCGTAATCTGCTGCTTGCAAACAAAAAAACCACCGCTACCAGCGGTGGTTTGTTTGCCGGATCAAGA
GCTACCAACTCTTTTTCCGAAGGTAACTGGCTTCAGCAGAGCGCAGATACCAAATACTGTTCTTCTAGTG
TAGCCGTAGTTAGGCCACCACTTCAAGAACTCTGTAGCACCGCCTACATACCTCGCTCTGCTAATCCTGT
TACCAGTGGCTGCTGCCAGTGGCGATAAGTCGTGTCTTACCGGGTTGGACTCAAGACGATAGTTACCGGA
TAAGGCACAGCGGTCGGGCTGAACGGGGGGTTCGTGCACACAGCCCAGCTTGGAGCGAACGACCTACACC
GAACTGAGATACCTACAGCGTGAGCTATGAGAAAGCGCCACGCTTCCCGAAGGGAGAAAGGCGGACAGGT
ATCCGGTAAGCGGCAGGGTCGGAACAGGAGAGCGCACGAGGGAGCTTCCAGGGGGAAACGCCTGGTATCT
TTATAGTCCTGTCGGGTTTCGCCACCTCTGACTTGAGCGTCGATTTTTGTGATGCTCGTCAGGGGGGCGG
AGCCTATGGAAAAACGCCAGCAACGCGGCCTTTTTACGGTTCCTGGCCTTTTGCTGGCCTTTTGCTCACA
TGTTCTTTCCTGCGTTATCCCCTGATTCTGTGGATAACCGTATTACCGCCTTTGAGTGAGCTGATACCGC
TCGCCGCAGCCGAACGACCGAGCGCAGCGAGTCAGTGAGCGAGGAAGCGGAAGAGCGCCCAATACGCAAA
CCGCCTCTCCCCGCGCGTTGGCCGATTCATTAATGCAGCTGGCACGACAGGTTTCCCGACTGGAAAGCGG
GCAGTGAGCGCAACGCAATTAATGTGAGTTAGCTCACTCATTAGGCACCCCAGGCTTTACACTTTATGCT
TCCGCGGCTCGTATGTTGTGTGG
Features (pLannotate 1.2.2; 17 found; start..end, strand, type, name):
      2..538     +  CDS            CDC20 (fragment): CDC20_YEAST - Experimental evidence at protein level: Swiss-Prot protein existence level 1. Activator protein that regulates the ubiquitin ligase activity and substrate specificity of the anaphase promoting complex/cyclosome (APC/C). At the metaphase-to-anaphase transition, recognizes and binds proteins containing a D-box including the B-type cyclins CLB2 and CLB5, HSL1 and securin PDS1, and recruits them in a C- box-dependent manner to the APC/C for ubiquitination and subsequent proteolysis. Required for sister chromatid separation and disassembly of the mitotic spindle. Target of the spindle
    539..1246    +  CDS            mCherry: mCherry is a basic (constitutively fluorescent) red fluorescent protein published in 2004, derived from Discosoma sp.. It is reported to be a very rapidly-maturing monomer with low acid sensitivity.
   1289..1426    +  CDS            mini-AID (fragment): minimal degron from the auxin-responsive IAA17 protein of Arabidopsis thaliana (Kubota et al., 2013) acts as an auxin-inducible degron (AID) in the presence of TIR1
   1468..1657    +  terminator     CYC1 terminator: S. cerevisiae CYC1; transcription terminator for CYC1
   1712..1909    -  terminator     TEF terminator: Ashbya gossypii TEF terminator
   1917..2481    -  CDS            NrsR (fragment): nourseothricin acetyltransferase; Streptomyces noursei nat1; confers resistance to nourseothricin
   2488..2831    -  promoter       TEF promoter: Ashbya gossypii TEF promoter
   3239..3442    +  CDS            SNF4 (fragment): AAKG_YEAST - Also known as CAT3, SCI1. Experimental evidence at protein level: Swiss-Prot protein existence level 1. Adenine nucleotides-binding subunit gamma of AMP-activated protein kinase (AMPK), an energy sensor protein kinase that plays a key role in regulating cellular energy metabolism. In response to reduction of intracellular ATP levels, AMPK activates energy-producing pathways and inhibits energy-consuming processes: inhibits protein, carbohydrate and lipid biosynthesis, as well as cell growth and proliferation. AMPK acts via direct phosphorylation of metabolic enzymes, and by longer
   3443..3606    +  rep_origin     M13 ori (fragment): M13 bacteriophage origin of replication; arrow indicates direction of (+) strand synthesis
   3607..3656    -  misc_feature   bom (fragment): basis of mobility region from pBR322
   3758..3793    -  CDS            rop (fragment): Rop protein, which maintains plasmids at low copy number; rop
   3888..3992    +  promoter       AmpR promoter: bla
   3993..4853    +  CDS            AmpR: β-lactamase; bla; confers resistance to ampicillin, carbenicillin, and related antibiotics
   5024..5612    +  rep_origin     ori: high-copy-number ColE1/pMB1/pBR322/pUC origin of replication
   5795..5887    +  CDS            lacI (fragment): lac repressor; lacI; The lac repressor binds to the lac operator to inhibit transcription in E. coli. This inhibition can be relieved by adding lactose or isopropyl-β-D-thiogalactopyranoside (IPTG).
   5900..5921    +  protein_bind   CAP binding site: CAP binding activates transcription in the presence of cAMP. E. coli catabolite activator protein
   5936..5954    +  promoter       lac UV5 promoter (fragment): E. coli lac promoter with an "up" mutation
