[The description below was written by a language model from this plasmid's Addgene catalogue record and pLannotate feature annotations shown in this document.]
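Description:
G30, Cdc20-mCherry-AID tagging is a yeast integrative tagging plasmid of about 6 kb, built by Gibson assembly on the HO-poly-KanMX4-HO backbone. The original HO homology arms have been replaced with arms from the Saccharomyces cerevisiae CDC20 locus (YGL116W, also called PAC5). In E. coli it is maintained as a high-copy plasmid through a ColE1/pUC-type origin and selected with ampicillin via the β-lactamase gene. The annotation also picks up short backbone remnants (M13 ori, bom, rop, lacI and lac promoter fragments) that have no evident role in the design. No yeast replication origin is annotated, consistent with use by chromosomal integration rather than episomal maintenance.

The upstream arm is a fragment of the CDC20 coding sequence, evidently its 3′ portion, running directly into mCherry. This is followed by a minimal auxin-inducible degron, AID(71-114) from Arabidopsis IAA17, and the CYC1 terminator. Downstream, in the opposite orientation, sits a NatMX cassette in which the Ashbya gossypii TEF promoter and terminator flank nourseothricin acetyltransferase, allowing selection of yeast integrants on nourseothricin. A region that includes a fragment annotated as SNF4 follows the marker and presumably serves as the downstream homology arm, although the record does not say so explicitly.

Homologous recombination places the tags at the C-terminus of endogenous Cdc20, the APC/C activator needed for the metaphase-to-anaphase transition, leaving the fusion under its native promoter. The red fluorescent tag allows Cdc20 levels to be followed in single cells. The degron allows dynamic, conditional depletion of Cdc20 on auxin addition; AID systems require the TIR1 F-box protein, which this plasmid does not encode.
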