Addgene plasmid #130270: G30, Cdc20-mCherry-AID tagging
Purpose: Tagging the Saccharomyces cerevisiae Cdc20 gene with a mCherry and auxin-degron tag, via homologous recombination
Depositing lab: Matthias Heinemann. Depositing organization: University of Groningen. Publication: Inference of the High-Level Interaction Topology between the Metabolic and Cell-Cycle Oscillators from Single-Cell Dynamics. Ozsezen S, Papagiannakis A, Chen H, Niebel B, Milias-Argeitis A, Heinemann M. Cell Syst. 2019 Oct 4. pii: S2405-4712(19)30311-4. doi: 10.1016/j.cels.2019.09.003. PubMed 31606371.
Backbone
  Vector backbone: HO-poly-KanMX4-HO
  Backbone manufacturer: https://www.ncbi.nlm.nih.gov/pmc/articles/PMC55758/
  Backbone size w/o insert (bp): 2531
  Total vector size (bp): 5973
  Modifications to backbone: The HO homologous arms are replaced by Cdc20 homologous arms for genomic integration.
  Vector type: Yeast Expression
  Selectable markers: NatMX (select with Nourseotrichin)
Growth in bacteria
  Bacterial resistance: Ampicillin, 100 μg/mL
  Growth temperature: 37°C
  Growth strain: DH5alpha
  Copy number: High Copy
Gene/Insert
  Gene/Insert name: Cdc20/mCherry-AID(71-114)-tCYC1-NatMX (alt names: YGL116W; PAC5)
  Species: S. cerevisiae (budding yeast), Synthetic
  Insert size (bp): 2328
  Entrez Gene: CDC20 (a.k.a. YGL116W, PAC5)
  Promoter: Native promoter
  Tag / fusion protein: mCherry (C terminal on insert); AID(71-114) (C terminal on insert)
  Cloning method: Gibson Cloning
  Sequencing primers: 5′ AGCACTAAGCTGGTGTC; 3′ CCATAATGGCGCAGAG
Resource information
  A portion of this plasmid was derived from a plasmid made by: The AID(71-114) sequence was retrieved from: Morawska, M., and Ulrich, H.D. (2013). An expanded tool kit for the auxin-inducible degron system in budding yeast. Yeast 30, 341–351. mCherry was retrieved from the pBS35 plasmid.
Terms and licenses: Academic/Nonprofit Terms; Industry Terms: Not Available to Industry
Depositor comments: This plasmid can be used to dynamically and conditionally deplete Cdc20 in yeast. The work is currently under review.
How to cite: G30, Cdc20-mCherry-AID tagging was a gift from Matthias Heinemann (Addgene plasmid # 130270 ; http://n2t.net/addgene:130270 ; RRID:Addgene_130270)
